Addgene plasmid #203847: pAAV-Ef1a-fDIO-rc[Chronos-eGFP]-WPRE
Purpose: Flp-dependent expression of Chronos fused to EGFP
Depositing lab: Ivo Spiegel. Publication: NDNF interneurons in layer 1 gain-modulate whole cortical columns according to an animal's behavioral state. Cohen-Kashi Malina K, Tsivourakis E, Kushinsky D, Apelblat D, Shtiglitz S, Zohar E, Sokoletsky M, Tasaka GI, Mizrahi A, Lampl I, Spiegel I. Neuron. 2021 Jul 7;109(13):2150-2164.e5. doi: 10.1016/j.neuron.2021.05.001. Epub 2021 May 25. PubMed 34038743.
Backbone
  Vector backbone: AAV
  Vector type: AAV
Growth in bacteria
  Bacterial resistance: Ampicillin, 100 μg/mL
  Growth temperature: 30°C
  Growth strain: NEB Stable
  Copy number: High Copy
Gene/Insert
  Gene/Insert name: Chronos
  Species: Synthetic
  Tag / fusion protein: EGFP (C terminal on insert)
  Cloning method: Restriction Enzyme; 5′ cloning site unknown (unknown if destroyed)
Terms and licenses: Academic/Nonprofit Terms; Industry Terms: Not Available to Industry
How to cite: pAAV-Ef1a-fDIO-rc[Chronos-eGFP]-WPRE was a gift from Ivo Spiegel (Addgene plasmid # 203847 ; http://n2t.net/addgene:203847 ; RRID:Addgene_203847) For viral preps, please replace (Addgene plasmid # 203847) in the above sentence with: (Addgene viral prep # 203847-AAV2)
