[The description below was written by a language model from this plasmid's Addgene catalogue record and pLannotate feature annotations shown in this document.]
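Description:
pAAV-Ef1a-fDIO-rc[Chronos-eGFP]-WPRE is a 7.3 kb adeno-associated virus transfer plasmid for Flp recombinase-dependent expression of the channelrhodopsin Chronos fused at its C terminus to EGFP. It is propagated in bacteria through a high-copy ColE1/pUC-type origin with ampicillin selection (AmpR under its own bla promoter), and it also carries an f1 phage origin. The expression cassette is flanked by AAV2 inverted terminal repeats, which allow the intervening DNA to be packaged into recombinant AAV particles. The right-hand ITR is annotated in full, whereas only short fragments were detected on the left side. This may reflect the difficulty of sequencing and annotating these repeats rather than a true truncation, but the record does not settle it.

Within the ITRs, the strong constitutive human EF-1α promoter faces a cassette in which the Chronos-EGFP coding sequence lies in reverse-complement orientation (the "rc" of the name). EGFP is annotated on the minus strand. The opsin region upstream of it is only recognised through a short match to the related channelrhodopsin CoChR, so Chronos itself is identified from the catalogue entry rather than the feature table. The inverted cassette is bracketed by oppositely oriented minimal FRT sites. The sequences next to these sites are labelled as β-globin intron fragments and are plausibly the second, variant set of Flp sites expected in an fDIO design, though the annotation does not confirm this. In cells expressing Flp, recombination flips the cassette into the sense orientation, permitting transcription. A downstream WPRE enhances transcript stability and expression, and an hGH polyadenylation signal terminates the message. The construct suits optogenetic activation, with fluorescent labelling, of neurons defined by Flp expression, such as specific cortical interneuron populations.
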