Features (pLannotate 1.2.2; 22 found; start..end, strand, type, name):
     12..39      +  repeat_region  AAV2 ITR (fragment): inverted terminal repeat of adeno-associated virus serotype 2 inverted
     68..95      +  repeat_region  AAV2 ITR (fragment): inverted terminal repeat of adeno-associated virus serotype 2 inverted
    158..224     +  CDS            small t antigen (fragment): SV40 (simian virus 40) small t antigen
    231..1409    +  promoter       EF-1α promoter: strong constitutive promoter for human elongation factor EF-1α
   1416..1433    +  misc_feature   MCS (fragment): pUC18/19 multiple cloning site
   1440..1473    +  protein_bind   FRT (minimal): supports FLP-mediated excision but not integration (Turan and Bode, 2011) FLP recombinase from the Saccharomyces cerevisiae 2μ plasmid
   1474..1523    -  intron         β-globin intron (fragment): internally truncated intron from human β-globin
   1566..2282    -  CDS            EGFP: the original enhanced GFP (Yang et al., 1996) mammalian codon-optimized
   2622..2649    -  CDS            CoChR (fragment): high-photocurrent channelrhodopsin from Chloromonas oogama (Shemesh et al., 2017)
   3288..3321    -  protein_bind   FRT (minimal): supports FLP-mediated excision but not integration (Turan and Bode, 2011) FLP recombinase from the Saccharomyces cerevisiae 2μ plasmid
   3322..3372    -  intron         β-globin intron (fragment): internally truncated intron from human β-globin
   3406..3430    +  misc_feature   MCS (fragment): pBluescript multiple cloning site
   3430..4018    +  misc_feature   WPRE: woodchuck hepatitis virus posttranscriptional regulatory element
   4050..4526    +  polyA_signal   hGH poly(A) signal: human growth hormone polyadenylation signal
   4566..4706    +  repeat_region  AAV2 ITR: inverted terminal repeat of adeno-associated virus serotype 2 inverted
   4711..4762    -  misc_feature   bom (fragment): basis of mobility region from pBR322
   4781..5236    +  rep_origin     f1 ori (sequence partly withheld): f1 bacteriophage origin of replication; arrow indicates direction of (+) strand synthesis
   5237..5286    -  misc_feature   bom (fragment): basis of mobility region from pBR322
   5388..5423    -  CDS            rop (fragment): Rop protein, which maintains plasmids at low copy number; rop
   5518..5622    +  promoter       AmpR promoter: bla
   5623..6483    +  CDS            AmpR: β-lactamase; bla; confers resistance to ampicillin, carbenicillin, and related antibiotics
   6654..7242    +  rep_origin     ori: high-copy-number ColE1/pMB1/pBR322/pUC origin of replication
>Addgene plasmid #203847 | pAAV-Ef1a-fDIO-rc[Chronos-eGFP]-WPRE | addgene full sequence | sequence record 403527 | Addgene NGS Result
CCTGCAGGCAGCTGCGCGCTCGCTCGCTCACTGAGGCCGCCCGGGCGTCGGGCGACCTTTGGTCGCCCGG
CCTCAGTGAGCGAGCGAGCGCGCAGAGAGGGAGTGGCCAACTCCATCACTAGGGGTTCCTGCGGCCGCAC
GCGTAAGCTTTGCAAAGATGGATAAAGTTTTAAACAGAGAGGAATCTTTGCAGCTAATGGACCTTCTAGG
TCTTGAAAGGAGTGGGAATTGGCTCCGGTGCCCGTCAGTGGGCAGAGCGCACATCGCCCACAGTCCCCGA
GAAGTTGGGGGGAGGGGTCGGCAATTGAACCGGTGCCTAGAGAAGGTGGCGCGGGGTAAACTGGGAAAGT
GATGTCGTGTACTGGCTCCGCCTTTTTCCCGAGGGTGGGGGAGAACCGTATATAAGTGCAGTAGTCGCCG
TGAACGTTCTTTTTCGCAACGGGTTTGCCGCCAGAACACAGGTAAGTGCCGTGTGTGGTTCCCGCGGGCC
TGGCCTCTTTACGGGTTATGGCCCTTGCGTGCCTTGAATTACTTCCACCTGGCTGCAGTACGTGATTCTT
GATCCCGAGCTTCGGGTTGGAAGTGGGTGGGAGAGTTCGAGGCCTTGCGCTTAAGGAGCCCCTTCGCCTC
GTGCTTGAGTTGAGGCCTGGCCTGGGCGCTGGGGCCGCCGCGTGCGAATCTGGTGGCACCTTCGCGCCTG
TCTCGCTGCTTTCGATAAGTCTCTAGCCATTTAAAATTTTTGATGACCTGCTGCGACGCTTTTTTTCTGG
CAAGATAGTCTTGTAAATGCGGGCCAAGATCTGCACACTGGTATTTCGGTTTTTGGGGCCGCGGGCGGCG
ACGGGGCCCGTGCGTCCCAGCGCACATGTTCGGCGAGGCGGGGCCTGCGAGCGCGGCCACCGAGAATCGG
ACGGGGGTAGTCTCAAGCTGGCCGGCCTGCTCTGGTGCCTGGCCTCGCGCCGCCGTGTATCGCCCCGCCC
TGGGCGGCAAGGCTGGCCCGGTCGGCACCAGTTGCGTGAGCGGAAAGATGGCCGCTTCCCGGCCCTGCTG
CAGGGAGCTCAAAATGGAGGACGCGGCGCTCGGGAGAGCGGGCGGGTGAGTCACCCACACAAAGGAAAAG
GGCCTTTCCGTCCTCAGCCGTCGCTTCATGTGACTCCACGGAGTACCGGGCGCCGTCCAGGCACCTCGAT
TAGTTCTCGAGCTTTTGGAGTACGTCGTCTTTAGGTTGGGGGGAGGGGTTTTATGCGATGGAGTTTCCCC
ACACTGAGTGGGTGGAGACTGAAGTTAGGCCAGCTTGGCACTTGATGTAATTCTCCTTGGAATTTGCCCT
TTTTGAGTTTGGATCTTGGTTCATTCTCAAGCCTCAGACAGTGGTTCAAAGTTTTTTTCTTCCATTTCAG
GTGTCGTGAGGTACCGGATCCTCTAGAGTCGACTCCGGAGAAGTTCCTATTCTCTAGAAAGTATAGGAAC
TTCGCAGAATGGTAGCTGGATTGTAGCTGCTATTAGCAATATGAAACCTCTTAGAAGTTCCTATTCTTCA
AAAGGTATAGGAACTTCGGCGCGCCTTACTTGTACAGCTCGTCCATGCCGAGAGTGATCCCGGCGGCGGT
CACGAACTCCAGCAGGACCATGTGATCGCGCTTCTCGTTGGGGTCTTTGCTCAGGGCGGACTGGGTGCTC
AGGTAGTGGTTGTCGGGCAGCAGCACGGGGCCGTCGCCGATGGGGGTGTTCTGCTGGTAGTGGTCGGCGA
GCTGCACGCTGCCGTCCTCGATGTTGTGGCGGATCTTGAAGTTCACCTTGATGCCGTTCTTCTGCTTGTC
GGCCATGATATAGACGTTGTGGCTGTTGTAGTTGTACTCCAGCTTGTGCCCCAGGATGTTGCCGTCCTCC
TTGAAGTCGATGCCCTTCAGCTCGATGCGGTTCACCAGGGTGTCGCCCTCGAACTTCACCTCGGCGCGGG
TCTTGTAGTTGCCGTCGTCCTTGAAGAAGATGGTGCGCTCCTGGACGTAGCCTTCGGGCATGGCGGACTT
GAAGAAGTCGTGCTGCTTCATGTGGTCGGGGTAGCGGCTGAAGCACTGCACGCCGTAGGTCAGGGTGGTC
ACGAGGGTGGGCCAGGGCACGGGCAGCTTGCCGGTGGTGCAAATGAACTTCAGGGTCAGCTTGCCGTAGG
TGGCATCGCCCTCGCCCTCGCCGGACACGCTGAACTTGTGGCCGTTTACGTCGCCGTCCAGCTCGACCAG
GATGGGCACCACCCCGGTGAACAGCTCCTCGCCCTTGCTCACTGCTACTACCGGTGCCGCCACTCCTCCC
TCCTCCTCCTCGTCGACGAAGGTCTCGATCTCCATGTTCTCGCCGGCCACGTTGATGGTGGTTGTCTTCC
GGATGTCGCCGTGGATCAGGATGTGCTCGTGGATCTTCACTCTCAGGTGGTGGCCCAGGAAGCCCCAAGT
GTTCTTGCTGATCAGATCCAGGATCAGGTGGCCGATTCCGCTGGTGTAAGGTGTGATCAGGCCCAGTCCC
TCGTGTCCGGCGATGAACATCACGGGGAACATCAGCCAAGAGCAGAAGAAGACGTAGGCCATGATCTTGC
AAATCTTCCGGCAGACGCCTTTGGGCAGGGTGTGGTAGCTCTCGATATACACCTTGGCGATCTGGAAGAA
GCAAGTCACGCCGTAGAACAGGCCGATCATGAAGAACAGGATCTTCAGGGGGCCCTTTGTAAAGGCGGCT
GTGATCCCCCACACGATGTTGCCGATGTCGGTCACCAGGATGGTCATGGTCCGCTTGCTGTACTCTTCGT
GCAGTCCGGTCAGGTTGCTCAGGTGGATCAGGATCACGGGGCAAGTCAGGAGCCACATGCTGTACCGCAG
CCAAATCACGGCTCCTCCGTTGGTCTGGTACACTGTGGCTGGGCTGTCGACCTCGTGGAACAGCTCGATG
AAGCACTTGACGAGCTCGATCACGCAGACGTAGACCTCCTCCCAGCCGGTTGTGGCCTTGAAGCTGTGCC
AACCGTAGAAGATGAGCTGCACGATAGCCACGATCACGGTGAACCACTGGAGTCCCACTGCGATCTTGTG
CTGCAGCTCGGTTCCGTGGTTGATGTGGGGGAAGCAACCGTGATCGGCTCCGGCTGTTGTGGCGTTAGAG
GTTTCTCCGTGAGCGTCTGCTGCTGGTGTCACCACTGCTGCGGCGCTCAGCAGGCCTCTAATTGTGGCTT
CGGCGCTAGGCACGGCTGAGATAAAGGCGTGGGTCATTGTGGCGGCTGTTTCCATGGTGGCGCTAGCGAA
GTTCCTATACTTTCTAGAGAATAGGAACTTCTTGCCTTAACCCAGAAATTATCACTGTTATTCTTTAGAA
TGGTGCAAAGAGAAGTTCCTATACCTTTTGAAGAATAGGAACTTCGAATTCGATATCAAGCTTATCGATA
ATCAACCTCTGGATTACAAAATTTGTGAAAGATTGACTGGTATTCTTAACTATGTTGCTCCTTTTACGCT
ATGTGGATACGCTGCTTTAATGCCTTTGTATCATGCTATTGCTTCCCGTATGGCTTTCATTTTCTCCTCC
TTGTATAAATCCTGGTTGCTGTCTCTTTATGAGGAGTTGTGGCCCGTTGTCAGGCAACGTGGCGTGGTGT
GCACTGTGTTTGCTGACGCAACCCCCACTGGTTGGGGCATTGCCACCACCTGTCAGCTCCTTTCCGGGAC
TTTCGCTTTCCCCCTCCCTATTGCCACGGCGGAACTCATCGCCGCCTGCCTTGCCCGCTGCTGGACAGGG
GCTCGGCTGTTGGGCACTGACAATTCCGTGGTGTTGTCGGGGAAATCATCGTCCTTTCCTTGGCTGCTCG
CCTATGTTGCCACCTGGATTCTGCGCGGGACGTCCTTCTGCTACGTCCCTTCGGCCCTCAATCCAGCGGA
CCTTCCTTCCCGCGGCCTGCTGCCGGCTCTGCGGCCTCTTCCGCGTCTTCGCCTTCGCCCTCAGACGAGT
CGGATCTCCCTTTGGGCCGCCTCCCCGCATCGATACCGAGCGCTGCTCGAGAGATCTACGGGTGGCATCC
CTGTGACCCCTCCCCAGTGCCTCTCCTGGCCCTGGAAGTTGCCACTCCAGTGCCCACCAGCCTTGTCCTA
ATAAAATTAAGTTGCATCATTTTGTCTGACTAGGTGTCCTTCTATAATATTATGGGGTGGAGGGGGGTGG
TATGGAGCAAGGGGCAAGTTGGGAAGACAACCTGTAGGGCCTGCGGGGTCTATTGGGAACCAAGCTGGAG
TGCAGTGGCACAATCTTGGCTCACTGCAATCTCCGCCTCCTGGGTTCAAGCGATTCTCCTGCCTCAGCCT
CCCGAGTTGTTGGGATTCCAGGCATGCATGACCAGGCTCAGCTAATTTTTGTTTTTTTGGTAGAGACGGG
GTTTCACCATATTGGCCAGGCTGGTCTCCAACTCCTAATCTCAGGTGATCTACCCACCTTGGCCTCCCAA
ATTGCTGGGATTACAGGCGTGAACCACTGCTCCCTTCCCTGTCCTTCTGATTTTGTAGGTAACCACGTGC
GGACCGAGCGGCCGCAGGAACCCCTAGTGATGGAGTTGGCCACTCCCTCTCTGCGCGCTCGCTCGCTCAC
TGAGGCCGGGCGACCAAAGGTCGCCCGACGCCCGGGCTTTGCCCGGGCGGCCTCAGTGAGCGAGCGAGCG
CGCAGCTGCCTGCAGGGGCGCCTGATGCGGTATTTTCTCCTTACGCATCTGTGCGGTATTTCACACCGCA
TA
[95 nt withheld, positions 4763-4857]
T
[46 nt withheld, positions 4859-4904]
C
[141 nt withheld, positions 4906-5046]
CCTTTGACGTTGGAGTCCACGTTCTTT
[37 nt withheld, positions 5074-5110]
ACTCTATCTCGGGCTATTCTTTTGATTTATAAGGGATTTTGCCGATTTCGGTCTATTGGTTAAAAAATGA
GCTGATTTAACAAAAATTTAACGCGAATTTTAACAAAATATTAACGTTTACAATTTTATGGTGCACTCTC
AGTACAATCTGCTCTGATGCCGCATAGTTAAGCCAGCCCCGACACCCGCCAACACCCGCTGACGCGCCCT
GACGGGCTTGTCTGCTCCCGGCATCCGCTTACAGACAAGCTGTGACCGTCTCCGGGAGCTGCATGTGTCA
GAGGTTTTCACCGTCATCACCGAAACGCGCGAGACGAAAGGGCCTCGTGATACGCCTATTTTTATAGGTT
AATGTCATGATAATAATGGTTTCTTAGACGTCAGGTGGCACTTTTCGGGGAAATGTGCGCGGAACCCCTA
TTTGTTTATTTTTCTAAATACATTCAAATATGTATCCGCTCATGAGACAATAACCCTGATAAATGCTTCA
ATAATATTGAAAAAGGAAGAGTATGAGTATTCAACATTTCCGTGTCGCCCTTATTCCCTTTTTTGCGGCA
TTTTGCCTTCCTGTTTTTGCTCACCCAGAAACGCTGGTGAAAGTAAAAGATGCTGAAGATCAGTTGGGTG
CACGAGTGGGTTACATCGAACTGGATCTCAACAGCGGTAAGATCCTTGAGAGTTTTCGCCCCGAAGAACG
TTTTCCAATGATGAGCACTTTTAAAGTTCTGCTATGTGGCGCGGTATTATCCCGTATTGACGCCGGGCAA
GAGCAACTCGGTCGCCGCATACACTATTCTCAGAATGACTTGGTTGAGTACTCACCAGTCACAGAAAAGC
ATCTTACGGATGGCATGACAGTAAGAGAATTATGCAGTGCTGCCATAACCATGAGTGATAACACTGCGGC
CAACTTACTTCTGACAACGATCGGAGGACCGAAGGAGCTAACCGCTTTTTTGCACAACATGGGGGATCAT
GTAACTCGCCTTGATCGTTGGGAACCGGAGCTGAATGAAGCCATACCAAACGACGAGCGTGACACCACGA
TGCCTGTAGCAATGGCAACAACGTTGCGCAAACTATTAACTGGCGAACTACTTACTCTAGCTTCCCGGCA
ACAATTAATAGACTGGATGGAGGCGGATAAAGTTGCAGGACCACTTCTGCGCTCGGCCCTTCCGGCTGGC
TGGTTTATTGCTGATAAATCTGGAGCCGGTGAGCGTGGGTCTCGCGGTATCATTGCAGCACTGGGGCCAG
ATGGTAAGCCCTCCCGTATCGTAGTTATCTACACGACGGGGAGTCAGGCAACTATGGATGAACGAAATAG
ACAGATCGCTGAGATAGGTGCCTCACTGATTAAGCATTGGTAACTGTCAGACCAAGTTTACTCATATATA
CTTTAGATTGATTTAAAACTTCATTTTTAATTTAAAAGGATCTAGGTGAAGATCCTTTTTGATAATCTCA
TGACCAAAATCCCTTAACGTGAGTTTTCGTTCCACTGAGCGTCAGACCCCGTAGAAAAGATCAAAGGATC
TTCTTGAGATCCTTTTTTTCTGCGCGTAATCTGCTGCTTGCAAACAAAAAAACCACCGCTACCAGCGGTG
GTTTGTTTGCCGGATCAAGAGCTACCAACTCTTTTTCCGAAGGTAACTGGCTTCAGCAGAGCGCAGATAC
CAAATACTGTTCTTCTAGTGTAGCCGTAGTTAGGCCACCACTTCAAGAACTCTGTAGCACCGCCTACATA
CCTCGCTCTGCTAATCCTGTTACCAGTGGCTGCTGCCAGTGGCGATAAGTCGTGTCTTACCGGGTTGGAC
TCAAGACGATAGTTACCGGATAAGGCGCAGCGGTCGGGCTGAACGGGGGGTTCGTGCACACAGCCCAGCT
TGGAGCGAACGACCTACACCGAACTGAGATACCTACAGCGTGAGCTATGAGAAAGCGCCACGCTTCCCGA
AGGGAGAAAGGCGGACAGGTATCCGGTAAGCGGCAGGGTCGGAACAGGAGAGCGCACGAGGGAGCTTCCA
GGGGGAAACGCCTGGTATCTTTATAGTCCTGTCGGGTTTCGCCACCTCTGACTTGAGCGTCGATTTTTGT
GATGCTCGTCAGGGGGGCGGAGCCTATGGAAAAACGCCAGCAACGCGGCCTTTTTACGGTTCCTGGCCTT
TTGCTGGCCTTTTGCTCACATGT
